Addgene plasmid #100156: p7130 pHAGE-P-CMVt-N-HA-GAW-KIF20A
Purpose: Expresses KIF20A
Depositing lab: Peter Howley. Depositing organization: Harvard Medical School. Publication: Proteomic analysis and identification of cellular interactors of the giant ubiquitin ligase HERC2. Galligan JT, Martinez-Noel G, Arndt V, Hayes S, Chittenden TW, Harper JW, Howley PM. J Proteome Res. 2015 Feb 6;14(2):953-66. doi: 10.1021/pr501005v. Epub 2014 Dec 15. PubMed 25476789.
Backbone
  Vector backbone: PHAGE-P-CMVt-N-HA-GAW
  Backbone size w/o insert (bp): 7800
  Vector type: Mammalian Expression, Lentiviral
  Selectable markers: Puromycin
Growth in bacteria
  Bacterial resistance: Ampicillin, 100 μg/mL
  Growth temperature: 37°C
  Growth strain: NEB Stable
  Copy number: Unknown
Gene/Insert
  Gene/Insert name: KIF20A
  Species: H. sapiens (human)
  Entrez Gene: KIF20A (a.k.a. MKLP2, RAB6KIFL, RCM6)
  Promoter: CMV
  Tag / fusion protein: HA (N terminal on backbone)
  Cloning method: Gateway Cloning
  Sequencing primers: 5′ M13F
Terms and licenses: Academic/Nonprofit Terms; Industry Terms: Not Available to Industry
How to cite: p7130 pHAGE-P-CMVt-N-HA-GAW-KIF20A was a gift from Peter Howley (Addgene plasmid # 100156 ; http://n2t.net/addgene:100156 ; RRID:Addgene_100156)
