[The description below was written by a language model from this plasmid's Addgene catalogue record and pLannotate feature annotations shown in this document.]
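Description:
p7130 pHAGE-P-CMVt-N-HA-GAW-KIF20A is an HIV-1-based lentiviral expression plasmid of about 10.5 kb for producing N-terminally HA-tagged human KIF20A (also called MKLP2 or RAB6KIFL) in mammalian cells. It is maintained in E. coli through a high-copy ColE1/pUC-type origin and an ampicillin resistance gene. The lentiviral transfer region carries a truncated 5' LTR, the Ψ packaging signal with an adjoining gag fragment, the Rev response element for Rev-dependent nuclear export of the genomic RNA, the cPPT/CTS element, a WPRE that enhances transcript expression, and a self-inactivating ΔU3 3' LTR that disables LTR promoter activity after integration. Viral structural and enzymatic functions are absent, so packaging requires these functions to be supplied in trans.

The KIF20A coding sequence was introduced by Gateway recombination and sits between attB1 and attB2 sites, immediately downstream of a backbone-encoded HA epitope. Transcription is driven by the CMV enhancer and promoter. Directly after the promoter, the annotation picks up short tet-operator-like fragments. Together with the "CMVt" in the name, this suggests a tetracycline-regulatable CMV promoter, repressible in cells expressing Tet repressor, although the catalogue entry lists the promoter simply as CMV. A separate mouse PGK promoter drives puromycin N-acetyltransferase, allowing selection of transduced or transfected cells.

KIF20A is a plus-end-directed mitotic kinesin involved in cytokinesis and RAB6-linked Golgi transport. The stated purpose is simply to express KIF20A. The associated publication concerns proteomic identification of cellular interactors of the ubiquitin ligase HERC2, which fits use of the HA tag for detection or affinity purification in interaction studies.
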