Features (pLannotate 1.2.2; 31 found; start..end, strand, type, name):
     12..600     +  rep_origin     ori: high-copy-number ColE1/pMB1/pBR322/pUC origin of replication
    783..837     +  CDS            lacI (fragment): lac repressor; lacI; The lac repressor binds to the lac operator to inhibit transcription in E. coli. This inhibition can be relieved by adding lactose or isopropyl-β-D-thiogalactopyranoside (IPTG).
    843..936     +  rep_origin     SV40 ori (fragment): SV40 origin of replication
    961..998     +  CDS            lacI (fragment): lac repressor; lacI; The lac repressor binds to the lac operator to inhibit transcription in E. coli. This inhibition can be relieved by adding lactose or isopropyl-β-D-thiogalactopyranoside (IPTG).
   1011..1032    +  protein_bind   CAP binding site: CAP binding activates transcription in the presence of cAMP. E. coli catabolite activator protein
   1047..1077    +  promoter       lac promoter: promoter for the E. coli lac operon
   1085..1101    +  protein_bind   lac operator: The lac repressor binds to the lac operator to inhibit transcription in E. coli. This inhibition can be relieved by adding lactose or isopropyl-β-D-thiogalactopyranoside (IPTG). lac repressor encoded by lacI
   1135..1218    +  polyA_signal   SV40 poly(A) signal (fragment): SV40 polyadenylation signal
   1385..1714    +  CDS            nef (fragment): NEF_HV1BR - Experimental evidence at protein level: Swiss-Prot protein existence level 1. Extracellular Nef protein targets CD4(+) T-lymphocytes for apoptosis by interacting with CXCR4 surface receptors (PubMed:14990729). From Human immunodeficiency virus type 1 group M subtype B (isolate BRU/LAI) (HIV-1).
   1762..2019    +  LTR            5' LTR (truncated): truncated 5' long terminal repeat (LTR) from HIV-1
   2066..2191    +  misc_feature   HIV-1 Ψ: packaging signal of human immunodeficiency virus type 1
   2175..2513    +  CDS            HIV-1 gag (fragment): gag protein from human immunodeficiency virus 1; gag
   2688..2921    +  misc_feature   RRE: The Rev response element (RRE) of HIV-1 allows for Rev-dependent mRNA export from the nucleus to the cytoplasm.
   3298..3398    +  CDS            Rev (fragment): human immunodeficiency virus 1 (HIV-1) Rev protein; rev; enhances nuclear export of unspliced and incompletely spliced viral mRNAs
   3443..3560    +  misc_feature   cPPT/CTS: central polypurine tract and central termination sequence of HIV-1
   3612..3915    +  enhancer       CMV enhancer: human cytomegalovirus immediate early enhancer
   3916..4119    +  promoter       CMV promoter: human cytomegalovirus (CMV) immediate early promoter
   4121..4140    +  promoter       PLtetO-1 promoter (fragment): modified phage lambda PL promoter with tet operator sites (Lutz and Bujard, 1997)
   4142..4161    +  promoter       PLtetO-1 promoter (fragment): modified phage lambda PL promoter with tet operator sites (Lutz and Bujard, 1997)
   4169..4202    +  promoter       TRE3GV promoter (fragment): 3rd-generation Tet-responsive promoter that can be activated by binding of Tet-On® 3G, optimized for retroviral and lentiviral vectors
   4293..4319    +  CDS            3xHA (fragment): three tandem HA epitope tags
   4336..4353    +  protein_bind   attB1 (fragment): mutant version of attB; core recombination site for the Gateway® BP reaction BP Clonase™
   4359..7028    +  CDS            KIF20A: KI20A_HUMAN - Also known as MKLP2, RAB6KIFL. Experimental evidence at protein level: Swiss-Prot protein existence level 1. Mitotic kinesin required for chromosome passenger complex (CPC)-mediated cytokinesis. Following phosphorylation by PLK1, involved in recruitment of PLK1 to the central spindle. Interacts with guanosine triphosphate (GTP)-bound forms of RAB6A and RAB6B. May act as a motor required for the retrograde RAB6 regulated transport of Golgi membranes and associated vesicles along microtubules. Has a microtubule plus end- directed motility. From Homo sapiens (Human).
   7030..7054    -  protein_bind   attB2: mutant version of attB; recombination site for the Gateway® BP reaction BP Clonase™
   7073..7572    +  promoter       PGK promoter: mouse phosphoglycerate kinase 1 promoter
   7593..8192    +  CDS            PuroR: puromycin N-acetyltransferase; pac from Streptomyces alboniger; confers resistance to puromycin
   8259..8847    +  misc_feature   WPRE: woodchuck hepatitis virus posttranscriptional regulatory element
   8855..8920    +  CDS            nef (fragment): NEF_HV1Z2 - Experimental evidence at protein level: Swiss-Prot protein existence level 1. Extracellular Nef protein targets CD4(+) T-lymphocytes for apoptosis by interacting with CXCR4 surface receptors. From Human immunodeficiency virus type 1 group M subtype D (isolate Z2/CDC-Z34) (HIV-1).
   8922..9155    +  LTR            3' LTR (ΔU3): self-inactivating 3' long terminal repeat (LTR) from HIV-1
   9360..9464    +  promoter       AmpR promoter: bla
   9465..10325   +  CDS            AmpR: β-lactamase; bla; confers resistance to ampicillin, carbenicillin, and related antibiotics
>Addgene plasmid #100156 | p7130 pHAGE-P-CMVt-N-HA-GAW-KIF20A | addgene full sequence | sequence record 194572 | Addgene NGS Result
AAAGGATCTTCTTGAGATCCTTTTTTTCTGCGCGTAATCTGCTGCTTGCAAACAAAAAAACCACCGCTAC
CAGCGGTGGTTTGTTTGCCGGATCAAGAGCTACCAACTCTTTTTCCGAAGGTAACTGGCTTCAGCAGAGC
GCAGATACCAAATACTGTTCTTCTAGTGTAGCCGTAGTTAGGCCACCACTTCAAGAACTCTGTAGCACCG
CCTACATACCTCGCTCTGCTAATCCTGTTACCAGTGGCTGCTGCCAGTGGCGATAAGTCGTGTCTTACCG
GGTTGGACTCAAGACGATAGTTACCGGATAAGGCGCAGCGGTCGGGCTGAACGGGGGGTTCGTGCACACA
GCCCAGCTTGGAGCGAACGACCTACACCGAACTGAGATACCTACAGCGTGAGCTATGAGAAAGCGCCACG
CTTCCCGAAGGGAGAAAGGCGGACAGGTATCCGGTAAGCGGCAGGGTCGGAACAGGAGAGCGCACGAGGG
AGCTTCCAGGGGGAAACGCCTGGTATCTTTATAGTCCTGTCGGGTTTCGCCACCTCTGACTTGAGCGTCG
ATTTTTGTGATGCTCGTCAGGGGGGCGGAGCCTATGGAAAAACGCCAGCAACGCGGCCTTTTTACGGTTC
CTGGCCTTTTGCTGGCCTTTTGCTCACATGTTCTTTCCTGCGTTATCCCCTGATTCTGTGGATAACCGTA
TTACCGCCTTTGAGTGAGCTGATACCGCTCGCCGCAGCCGAACGACCGAGCGCAGCGAGTCAGTGAGCGA
GGAAGCGGAAGAGCGCCCAATACGCAAACCGCCTCTCCCCGCGCGTTGGCCGATTCATTAATGCAGCAAG
CTCATGGCTGACTAATTTTTTTTATTTATGCAGAGGCCGAGGCCGCCTCGGCCTCTGAGCTATTCCAGAA
GTAGTGAGGAGGCTTTTTTGGAGGCCTAGGCTTTTGCAAAAAGCTCCCCGTGGCACGACAGGTTTCCCGA
CTGGAAAGCGGGCAGTGAGCGCAACGCAATTAATGTGAGTTAGCTCACTCATTAGGCACCCCAGGCTTTA
CACTTTATGCTTCCGGCTCGTATGTTGTGTGGAATTGTGAGCGGATAACAATTTCACACAGGAAACAGCT
ATGACATGATTACGAATTTCACAAATAAAGCATTTTTTTCACTGCATTCTAGTTGTGGTTTGTCCAAACT
CATCAATGTATCTTATCATGTCTGGATCAACTGGATAACTCAAGCTAACCAAAATCATCCCAAACTTCCC
ACCCCATACCCTATTACCACTGCCAATTACCTGTGGTTTCATTTACTCTAAACCTGTGATTCCTCTGAAT
TATTTTCATTTTAAAGAAATTGTATTTGTTAAATATGTACTACAAACTTAGTAGTTGGAAGGGCTAATTC
ACTCCCAAAGAAGACAAGATATCCTTGATCTGTGGATCTACCACACACAAGGCTACTTCCCTGATTAGCA
GAACTACACACCAGGGCCAGGGGTCAGATATCCACTGACCTTTGGATGGTGCTACAAGCTAGTACCAGTT
GAGCCAGATAAGGTAGAAGAGGCCAATAAAGGAGAGAACACCAGCTTGTTACACCCTGTGAGCCTGCATG
GGATGGATGACCCGGAGAGAGAAGTGTTAGAGTGGAGGTTTGACAGCCGCCTAGCATTTCATCACGTGGC
CCGAGAGCTGCATCCGGAGTACTTCAAGAACTGCTGATATCGAGCTTGCTACAAGGGACTTTCCGCTGGG
GACTTTCCAGGGAGGCGTGGCCTGGGCGGGACTGGGGAGTGGCGAGCCCTCAGATCCTGCATATAAGCAG
CTGCTTTTTGCCTGTACTGGGTCTCTCTGGTTAGACCAGATCTGAGCCTGGGAGCTCTCTGGCTAACTAG
GGAACCCACTGCTTAAGCCTCAATAAAGCTTGCCTTGAGTGCTTCAAGTAGTGTGTGCCCGTCTGTTGTG
TGACTCTGGTAACTAGAGATCCCTCAGACCCTTTTAGTCAGTGTGGAAAATCTCTAGCAGTGGCGCCCGA
ACAGGGACTTGAAAGCGAAAGGGAAACCAGAGGAGCTCTCTCGACGCAGGACTCGGCTTGCTGAAGCGCG
CACGGCAAGAGGCGAGGGGCGGCGACTGGTGAGTACGCCAAAAATTTTGACTAGCGGAGGCTAGAAGGAG
AGAGATGGGTGCGAGAGCGTCAGTATTAAGCGGGGGAGAATTAGATCGCGATGGGAAAAAATTCGGTTAA
GGCCAGGGGGAAAGAAAAAATATAAATTAAAACATATAGTATGGGCAAGCAGGGAGCTAGAACGATTCGC
AGTTAATCCTGGCCTGTTAGAAACATCAGAAGGCTGTAGACAAATACTGGGACAGCTACAACCATCCCTT
CAGACAGGATCAGAAGAACTTAGATCATTATATAATACAGTAGCAACCCTCTATTGTGTGCATCAAAGGA
TAGAGATAAAAGACACCAAGGAAGCTTTAGACAAGATAGAGGAAGAGCAAAACAAAAGTAAGACCACCGC
ACAGCAAGCGGCCGGCCGCTGATCTTCAGACCTGGAGGAGGAGATATGAGGGACAATTGGAGAAGTGAAT
TATATAAATATAAAGTAGTAAAAATTGAACCATTAGGAGTAGCACCCACCAAGGCAAAGAGAAGAGTGGT
GCAGAGAGAAAAAAGAGCAGTGGGAATAGGAGCTTTGTTCCTTGGGTTCTTGGGAGCAGCAGGAAGCACT
ATGGGCGCAGCGTCAATGACGCTGACGGTACAGGCCAGACAATTATTGTCTGGTATAGTGCAGCAGCAGA
ACAATTTGCTGAGGGCTATTGAGGCGCAACAGCATCTGTTGCAACTCACAGTCTGGGGCATCAAGCAGCT
CCAGGCAAGAATCCTGGCTGTGGAAAGATACCTAAAGGATCAACAGCTCCTGGGGATTTGGGGTTGCTCT
GGAAAACTCATTTGCACCACTGCTGTGCCTTGGAATGCTAGTTGGAGTAATAAATCTCTGGAACAGATTT
GGAATCACACGACCTGGATGGAGTGGGACAGAGAAATTAACAATTACACAAGCTTAATACACTCCTTAAT
TGAAGAATCGCAAAACCAGCAAGAAAAGAATGAACAAGAATTATTGGAATTAGATAAATGGGCAAGTTTG
TGGAATTGGTTTAACATAACAAATTGGCTGTGGTATATAAAATTATTCATAATGATAGTAGGAGGCTTGG
TAGGTTTAAGAATAGTTTTTGCTGTACTTTCTATAGTGAATAGAGTTAGGCAGGGATATTCACCATTATC
GTTTCAGACCCACCTCCCAACCCCGAGGGGACCCGACAGGCCCGAAGGAATAGAAGAAGAAGGTGGAGAG
AGAGACAGAGACAGATCCATTCGATTAGTGAACGGATCTCGACGGTATCGCCGAATTCACAAATGGCAGT
ATTCATCCACAATTTTAAAAGAAAAGGGGGGATTGGGGGGTACAGTGCAGGGGAAAGAATAGTAGACATA
ATAGCAACAGACATACAAACTAAAGAATTACAAAAACAAATTACAAAAATTCAAAATTTTCGGGTTTATT
ACAGGGACAGCAGAGATCCAGTTTGGACTAGTGGAGTTCCGCGTTACATAACTTACGGTAAATGGCCCGC
CTGGCTGACCGCCCAACGACCCCCGCCCATTGACGTCAATAATGACGTATGTTCCCATAGTAACGCCAAT
AGGGACTTTCCATTGACGTCAATGGGTGGAGTATTTACGGTAAACTGCCCACTTGGCAGTACATCAAGTG
TATCATATGCCAAGTACGCCCCCTATTGACGTCAATGACGGTAAATGGCCCGCCTGGCATTATGCCCAGT
ACATGACCTTATGGGACTTTCCTACTTGGCAGTACATCTACGTATTAGTCATCGCTATTACCATGGTGAT
GCGGTTTTGGCAGTACATCAATGGGCGTGGATAGCGGTTTGACTCACGGGGATTTCCAAGTCTCCACCCC
ATTGACGTCAATGGGAGTTTGTTTTGGCACCAAAATCAACGGGACTTTCCAAAATGTCGTAACAACTCCG
CCCCATTGACGCAAATGGGCGGTAGGCGTGTACGGTGGGAGGTCTATATAAGCAGAGCTCTCCCTATCAG
TGATAGAGATCTCCCTATCAGTGATAGAGATCGTCGACGAGCTCGTTTAGTGAACCGTCAGATCGCCTGG
AGACGCCATCCACGCTGTTTTGACCTCCATAGAAGACACCGGGACCGATCCAGCCTCCGGACTCTAGCGT
TTAAACGCTAGCCACCATGGCGTACCCATACGATGTTCCAGATTACGCTGCTCGAGGTTATCAAACAAGT
TTGTACAAAAAAGTTGGCATGTCGCAAGGGATCCTTTCTCCGCCAGCGGGCTTGCTGTCCGATGACGATG
TCGTAGTTTCTCCCATGTTTGAGTCCACAGCTGCAGATTTGGGGTCTGTGGTACGCAAGAACCTGCTATC
AGACTGCTCTGTCGTCTCTACCTCCCTAGAGGACAAGCAGCAGGTTCCATCTGAGGACAGTATGGAGAAG
GTGAAAGTATACTTGAGGGTTAGGCCCTTGTTACCTTCAGAGTTGGAACGACAGGAAGATCAGGGTTGTG
TCCGTATTGAGAATGTGGAGACCCTTGTTCTACAAGCACCCAAGGACTCTTTTGCCCTGAAGAGCAATGA
ACGGGGAATTGGCCAAGCCACACACAGGTTCACCTTTTCCCAGATCTTTGGGCCAGAAGTGGGACAGGCA
TCCTTCTTCAACCTAACTGTGAAGGAGATGGTAAAGGATGTACTCAAAGGGCAGAACTGGCTCATCTATA
CATATGGAGTCACTAACTCAGGGAAAACCCACACGATTCAAGGTACCATCAAGGATGGAGGGATTCTCCC
CCGGTCCCTGGCGCTGATCTTCAATAGCCTCCAAGGCCAACTTCATCCAACACCTGATCTGAAGCCCTTG
CTCTCCAATGAGGTAATCTGGCTAGACAGCAAGCAGATCCGACAGGAGGAAATGAAGAAGCTGTCCCTGC
TAAATGGAGGCCTCCAAGAGGAGGAGCTGTCCACTTCCTTGAAGAGGAGTGTCTACATCGAAAGTCGGAT
AGGTACCAGCACCAGCTTCGACAGTGGCATTGCTGGGCTCTCTTCTATCAGTCAGTGTACCAGCAGTAGC
CAGCTGGATGAAACAAGTCATCGATGGGCACAGCCAGACACTGCCCCACTACCTGTCCCGGCAAACATTC
GCTTCTCCATCTGGATCTCATTCTTTGAGATCTACAACGAACTGCTTTATGACCTATTAGAACCGCCTAG
CCAACAGCGCAAGAGGCAGACTTTGCGGCTATGCGAGGATCAAAATGGCAATCCCTATGTGAAAGATCTC
AACTGGATTCATGTGCAAGATGCTGAGGAGGCCTGGAAGCTCCTAAAAGTGGGTCGTAAGAACCAGAGCT
TTGCCAGCACCCACCTCAACCAGAACTCCAGCCGCAGTCACAGCATCTTCTCAATCAGGATCCTACACCT
TCAGGGGGAAGGAGATATAGTCCCCAAGATCAGCGAGCTGTCACTCTGTGATCTGGCTGGCTCAGAGCGC
TGCAAAGATCAGAAGAGTGGTGAACGGTTGAAGGAAGCAGGAAACATTAACACCTCTCTACACACCCTGG
GCCGCTGTATTGCTGCCCTTCGTCAAAACCAGCAGAACCGGTCAAAGCAGAACCTGGTTCCCTTCCGTGA
CAGCAAGTTGACTCGAGTGTTCCAAGGTTTCTTCACAGGCCGAGGCCGTTCCTGCATGATTGTCAATGTG
AATCCCTGTGCATCTACCTATGATGAAACTCTTCATGTGGCCAAGTTCTCAGCCATTGCTAGCCAGCTTG
TGCATGCCCCACCTATGCAACTGGGATTCCCATCCCTGCACTCGTTCATCAAGGAACATAGTCTTCAGGT
ATCCCCCAGCTTAGAGAAAGGGGCTAAGGCAGACACAGGCCTTGATGATGATATTGAAAATGAAGCTGAC
ATCTCCATGTATGGCAAAGAGGAGCTCCTACAAGTTGTGGAAGCCATGAAGACACTGCTTTTGAAGGAAC
GACAGGAAAAGCTACAGCTGGAGATGCATCTCCGAGATGAAATTTGCAATGAGATGGTAGAACAGATGCA
ACAGCGGGAACAGTGGTGCAGTGAACATTTGGACACCCAAAAGGAACTATTGGAGGAAATGTATGAAGAA
AAACTAAATATCCTCAAGGAGTCACTGACAAGTTTTTACCAAGAAGAGATTCAGGAGCGGGATGAAAAGA
TTGAAGAGCTAGAAGCTCTCTTGCAGGAAGCCAGACAACAGTCAGTGGCCCATCAGCAATCAGGGTCTGA
ATTGGCCCTACGGCGGTCACAAAGGTTGGCAGCTTCTGCCTCCACCCAGCAGCTTCAGGAGGTTAAAGCT
AAATTACAGCAGTGCAAAGCAGAGCTAAACTCTACCACTGAAGAGTTGCATAAGTATCAGAAAATGTTAG
AACCACCACCCTCAGCCAAGCCCTTCACCATTGATGTGGACAAGAAGTTAGAAGAGGGCCAGAAGAATAT
AAGGCTGTTGCGGACAGAGCTTCAGAAACTTGGTGAGTCTCTCCAATCAGCAGAGAGAGCTTGTTGCCAC
AGCACTGGGGCAGGAAAACTTCGTCAAGCCTTGACCACTTGTGATGACATCTTAATCAAACAGGACCAGA
CTCTGGCTGAACTGCAGAACAACATGGTGCTAGTGAAACTGGACCTTCGGAAGAAGGCAGCATGTATTGC
TGAGCAGTATCATACTGTGTTGAAACTCCAAGGCCAGGTTTCTGCCAAAAAGCGCCTTGGTACCAACCAG
GAAAATCAGCAACCAAACCAACAACCACCAGGGAAGAAACCATTCCTTCGAAATTTACTTCCCCGAACAC
CAACCTGCCAAAGCTCAACAGACTGCAGCCCTTATGCCCGGATCCTACGCTCACGGCGTTCCCCTTTACT
CAAATCTGGGCCTTTTGGCAAAAAGTACTACCCAACTTTCTTGTACAAAGTGGTTCGATAACGAATTCTA
CCGGGTAGGGGAGGCGCTTTTCCCAAGGCAGTCTGGAGCATGCGCTTTAGCAGCCCCGCTGGGCACTTGG
CGCTACACAAGTGGCCTCTGGCCTCGCACACATTCCACATCCACCGGTAGGCGCCAACCGGCTCCGTTCT
TTGGTGGCCCCTTCGCGCCACCTTCTACTCCTCCCCTAGTCAGGAAGTTCCCCCCCGCCCCGCAGCTCGC
GTCGTGCAGGACGTGACAAATGGAAGTAGCACGTCTCACTAGTCTCGTGCAGATGGACAGCACCGCTGAG
CAATGGAAGCGGGTAGGCCTTTGGGGCAGCGGCCAATAGCAGCTTTGCTCCTTCGCTTTCTGGGCTCAGA
GGCTGGGAAGGGGTGGGTCCGGGGGCGGGCTCAGGGGCGGGCTCAGGGGCGGGGCGGGCGCCCGAAGGTC
CTCCGGAGGCCCGGCATTCTGCACGCTTCAAAAGCGCACGTCTGCCGCGCTGTTCTCCTCTTCCTCATCT
CCGGGCCTTTCGACCTGCAGCCCAAGCTTACCATGACCGAGTACAAGCCCACGGTGCGCCTCGCCACCCG
CGACGACGTCCCCAGGGCCGTACGCACCCTCGCCGCCGCGTTCGCCGACTACCCCGCCACGCGCCACACC
GTCGATCCGGACCGCCACATCGAGCGGGTCACCGAGCTGCAAGAACTCTTCCTCACGCGCGTCGGGCTCG
ACATCGGCAAGGTGTGGGTCGCGGACGACGGCGCCGCGGTGGCGGTCTGGACCACGCCGGAGAGCGTCGA
AGCGGGGGCGGTGTTCGCCGAGATCGGCCCGCGCATGGCCGAGTTGAGCGGTTCCCGGCTGGCCGCGCAG
CAACAGATGGAAGGCCTCCTGGCGCCGCACCGGCCCAAGGAGCCCGCGTGGTTCCTGGCCACCGTCGGCG
TCTCGCCCGACCACCAGGGCAAGGGTCTGGGCAGCGCCGTCGTGCTCCCCGGAGTGGAGGCGGCCGAGCG
CGCCGGGGTGCCCGCCTTCCTGGAGACCTCCGCGCCCCGCAACCTCCCCTTCTACGAGCGGCTCGGCTTC
ACCGTCACCGCCGACGTCGAGGTGCCCGAAGGACCGCGCACCTGGTGCATGACCCGCAAGCCCGGTGCCT
GACGCCCGCCCCACGACCCGCAGCGCCCGACCGAAAGGAGCGCACGACCCCATGCATCGATAGATCCTAA
TCAACCTCTGGATTACAAAATTTGTGAAAGATTGACTGGTATTCTTAACTATGTTGCTCCTTTTACGCTA
TGTGGATACGCTGCTTTAATGCCTTTGTATCATGCTATTGCTTCCCGTATGGCTTTCATTTTCTCCTCCT
TGTATAAATCCTGGTTGCTGTCTCTTTATGAGGAGTTGTGGCCCGTTGTCAGGCAACGTGGCGTGGTGTG
CACTGTGTTTGCTGACGCAACCCCCACTGGTTGGGGCATTGCCACCACCTGTCAGCTCCTTTCCGGGACT
TTCGCTTTCCCCCTCCCTATTGCCACGGCGGAACTCATCGCCGCCTGCCTTGCCCGCTGCTGGACAGGGG
CTCGGCTGTTGGGCACTGACAATTCCGTGGTGTTGTCGGGGAAATCATCGTCCTTTCCTTGGCTGCTCGC
CTGTGTTGCCACCTGGATTCTGCGCGGGACGTCCTTCTGCTACGTCCCTTCGGCCCTCAATCCAGCGGAC
CTTCCTTCCCGCGGCCTGCTGCCGGCTCTGCGGCCTCTTCCGCGTCTTCGCCTTCGCCCTCAGACGAGTC
GGATCTCCCTTTGGGCCGCCTCCCCGCCTGAGATCCTTTAAGACCAATGACTTACAAGGCAGCTGTAGAT
CTTAGCCACTTTTTAAAAGAAAAGGGGGGACTGGAAGGGCTAATTCACTCCCAACGAAGACAAGATCTGC
TTTTTGCTTGTACTGGGTCTCTCTGGTTAGACCAGATCTGAGCCTGGGAGCTCTCTGGCTAACTAGGGAA
CCCACTGCTTAAGCCTCAATAAAGCTTGCCTTGAGTGCTTCAAGTAGTGTGTGCCCGTCTGTTGTGTGAC
TCTGGTAACTAGAGATCCCTCAGACCCTTTTAGTCAGTGTGGAAAATCTCTAGCAGTAGTAGTTCATGTC
ATCTTATTATTCAGTATTTATAACTTGCAAAGAAATGAATATCAGAGAGTGAGAGGCCCGGGTTAATTAA
GGAAAGGGCTAGATCATTCTTGAAGACGAAAGGGCCTCGTGATACGCCTATTTTTATAGGTTAATGTCAT
GATAATAATGGTTTCTTAGACGTCAGGTGGCACTTTTCGGGGAAATGTGCGCGGAACCCCTATTTGTTTA
TTTTTCTAAATACATTCAAATATGTATCCGCTCATGAGACAATAACCCTGATAAATGCTTCAATAATATT
GAAAAAGGAAGAGTATGAGTATTCAACATTTCCGTGTCGCCCTTATTCCCTTTTTTGCGGCATTTTGCCT
TCCTGTTTTTGCTCACCCAGAAACGCTGGTGAAAGTAAAAGATGCTGAAGATCAGTTGGGTGCACGAGTG
GGTTACATCGAACTGGATCTCAACAGCGGTAAGATCCTTGAGAGTTTTCGCCCCGAAGAACGTTTTCCAA
TGATGAGCACTTTTAAAGTTCTGCTATGTGGCGCGGTATTATCCCGTGTTGACGCCGGGCAAGAGCAACT
CGGTCGCCGCATACACTATTCTCAGAATGACTTGGTTGAGTACTCACCAGTCACAGAAAAGCATCTTACG
GATGGCATGACAGTAAGAGAATTATGCAGTGCTGCCATAACCATGAGTGATAACACTGCGGCCAACTTAC
TTCTGACAACGATCGGAGGACCGAAGGAGCTAACCGCTTTTTTGCACAACATGGGGGATCATGTAACTCG
CCTTGATCGTTGGGAACCGGAGCTGAATGAAGCCATACCAAACGACGAGCGTGACACCACGATGCCTGTA
GCAATGGCAACAACGTTGCGCAAACTATTAACTGGCGAACTACTTACTCTAGCTTCCCGGCAACAATTAA
TAGACTGGATGGAGGCGGATAAAGTTGCAGGACCACTTCTGCGCTCGGCCCTTCCGGCTGGCTGGTTTAT
TGCTGATAAATCTGGAGCCGGTGAGCGTGGGTCTCGCGGTATCATTGCAGCACTGGGGCCAGATGGTAAG
CCCTCCCGTATCGTAGTTATCTACACGACGGGGAGTCAGGCAACTATGGATGAACGAAATAGACAGATCG
CTGAGATAGGTGCCTCACTGATTAAGCATTGGTAACTGTCAGACCAAGTTTACTCATATATACTTTAGAT
TGATTTAAAACTTCATTTTTAATTTAAAAGGATCTAGGTGAAGATCCTTTTTGATAATCTCATGACCAAA
ATCCCTTAACGTGAGTTTTCGTTCCACTGAGCGTCAGACCCCGTAGAAAAGATC
